>Addgene plasmid #199648 | BAF-WT-tet-puro | addgene full sequence | sequence record 394145 | Addgene NGS Result
TGCTTATATAGGCCTCCCACCGTACACGCCTACCTCGACATACGTTCTCTATCACTGATAGGGAGTAAAC
TCGACATACGTTCTCTATCACTGATAGGGATAAACTCGACATACGTTCTCTATCACTGATAGGGAGTAAA
CTCGACATACGTTCTCTATCACTGATAGGGAGTAAACTCGACATACGTTCTCTATCACTGATAGGGAGTA
AACTCGACATCGTTCTCTATCACTGATAGGGAGTAAACTCGACATACGTTCTCTATCACTGATAGGGAGT
AAACTCGACATATCGATTCGCGGCCAAAGTGGATCTCTGCTGTCCCTGTAATAAACCCGAAAATTTTGAA
TTTTTGTAATTTGTTTTTGTAATTCTTTAGTTTGTATGTCTGTTGCTATTATGTCTACTATTCTTTCCCC
TGCACTGTACCCCCCAATCCCCCCTTTTCTTTTAAAATTGTGGATGAATACTGCCATTTGTCTCGAGGTC
GAGAATTGTCCCCTCGGGGTTGGGAGGTGGGTCTGAAACGATAATGGTGAATATCCCTGCCTAACTCTAT
TCACTATAGAAAGTACAGCAAAAACTATTCTTAAACCTACCAAGCCTCCTACTATCATTATGAATAATTT
TATATACCACAGCCAATTTGTTATGTTAAACCAATTCCACAAACTTGCCCATTTATCTAATTCCAATAAT
TCTTGTTCATTCTTTTCTTGCTGGTTTTGCGATTCTTCAATTAAGGAGTGTATTAAGCTTGTGTAATTGT
TAATTTCTCTGTCCCACTCCATCCAGGTCGTGTGATTCCAAATCTGTTCCAGAGATTTATTACTCCAACT
AGCATTCCAAGGCACAGCAGTGGTGCAAATGAGTTTTCCAGAGCAACCCCAAATCCCCAGGAGCTGTTGA
TCCTTTAGGTATCTTTCCACAGCCAGGATTCTTGCCTGGAGCTGCTTGATGCCCCAGACTGTGAGTTGCA
ACAGATGCTGTTGCGCCTCAATAGCCCTCAGCAAATTGTTCTGCTGCTGCACTATACCAGACAATAATTG
TCTGGCCTGTACCGTCAGCGTCATTGACGCTGCGCCCATAGTGCTTCCTGCTGCTCCCAAGAACCCAAGG
AACAAAGCTCCTATTCCCACTGCTCTTTTTTCTCTCTGCACCACTCTTCTCTTTGCCTTGGTGGGTGCTA
CTCCTAATGGTTCAATTTTTACTACTTTATATTTATATAATTCACTTCTCCAATTGTCCCTCATATCTCC
TCCTCCAGGTCTGAAGATCAGCGGCCGCTTGCTGTGCGGTGGTCTTACTTTTGTTTTGCTCTTCCTCTAT
CTTGTCTAAAGCTTCCTTGGTGTCTTTTATCTCTATCCTTTGATGCACACAATAGAGGGTTGCTACTGTA
TTATATAATGATCTAAGTTCTTCTGATCCTGTCTGAAGGGATGGTTGTAGCTGTCCCAGTATTTGTCTAC
AGCCTTCTGATGTTTCTAACAGGCCAGGATTAACTGCGAATCGTTCTAGCTCCCTGCTTGCCCATACTAT
ATGTTTTAATTTATATTTTTTCTTTCCCCCTGGCCTTAACCGAATTTTTTCCCATCGCGATCTAATTCTC
CCCCGCTTAATACTGACGCTCTCGCACCCATCTCTCTCCTTCTAGCCTCCGCTAGTCAAAATTTTTGGCG
TACTCACCAGTCGCCGCCCCTCGCCTCTTGCCGTGCGCGCTTCAGCAAGCCGAGTCCTGCGTCGAGAGAG
CTCCTCTGGTTTCCCTTTCGCTTTCAAGTCCCTGTTCGGGCGCCACTGCTAGAGATTTTCCACACTGACT
AAAAGGGTCTGAGGGATCTCTAGTTACCAGAGTCACACAACAGACGGGCACACACTACTTGAAGCACTCA
AGGCAAGCTTTATTGAGGCTTAAGCAGTGGGTTCCCTAGTTAGCCAGAGAGCTCCCAGGCTCAGATCTGG
TCTAACCAGAGAGACCCGTTTATGTATCGAGCTAGGCACTTAAATACAATATCTCTGCAATGCGGCAATT
CAGTGGTTCGTCCAATCCATGTCAGACCCGTCTGTTGCCTTCCTAATAAGGCACGATCGTACCACCTTAC
TTCCACCAATCGGCATGCACGGTGCTTTTTCTCTCCTTGTAAGGCATGTTGCTAACTCATCGTTACCATG
TTGCAAGACTACAAGAGTATTGCATAAGACTACATTAAGCTTGCAGCTCCAGCTTTTGTTCCCTTTAGTG
AGGGTTAATTGCGCGCTTGGCGTAATCATGGTCATAGCTGTTTCCTGTGTGAAATTGTTATCCGCTCACA
ATTCCACACAACATACGAGCCGGAAGCATAAAGTGTAAAGCCTGGGGTGCCTAATGAGTGAGCTAACTCA
CATTAATTGCGTTGCGCTCACTGCCCGCTTTCCAGTCGGGAAACCTGTCGTGCCAGCTGCATTAATGAAT
CGGCCAACGCGCGGGGAGAGGCGGTTTGCGTATTGGGCGCTCTTCCGCTTCCTCGCTCACTGACTCGCTG
CGCTCGGTCGTTCGGCTGCGGCGAGCGGTATCAGCTCACTCAAAGGCGGTAATACGGTTATCCACAGAAT
CAGGGGATAACGCAGGAAAGAACATGTGAGCAAAAGGCCAGCAAAAGGCCAGGAACCGTAAAAAGGCCGC
GTTGCTGGCGTTTTTCCATAGGCTCCGCCCCCCTGACGAGCATCACAAAAATCGACGCTCAAGTCAGAGG
TGGCGAAACCCGACAGGACTATAAAGATACCAGGCGTTTCCCCCTGGAAGCTCCCTCGTGCGCTCTCCTG
TTCCGACCCTGCCGCTTACCGGATACCTGTCCGCCTTTCTCCCTTCGGGAAGCGTGGCGCTTTCTCATAG
CTCACGCTGTAGGTATCTCAGTTCGGTGTAGGTCGTTCGCTCCAAGCTGGGCTGTGTGCACGAACCCCCC
GTTCAGCCCGACCGCTGCGCCTTATCCGGTAACTATCGTCTTGAGTCCAACCCGGTAAGACACGACTTAT
CGCCACTGGCAGCAGCCACTGGTAACAGGATTAGCAGAGCGAGGTATGTAGGCGGTGCTACAGAGTTCTT
GAAGTGGTGGCCTAACTACGGCTACACTAGAAGAACAGTATTTGGTATCTGCGCTCTGCTGAAGCCAGTT
ACCTTCGGAAAAAGAGTTGGTAGCTCTTGATCCGGCAAACAAACCACCGCTGGTAGCGGTGGTTTTTTTG
TTTGCAAGCAGCAGATTACGCGCAGAAAAAAAGGATCTCAAGAAGATCCTTTGATCTTTTCTACGGGGTC
TGACGCTCAGTGGAACGAAAACTCACGTTAAGGGATTTTGGTCATGAGATTATCAAAAAGGATCTTCACC
TAGATCCTTTTAAATTAAAAATGAAGTTTTAAATCAATCTAAAGTATATATGAGTAAACTTGGTCTGACA
GTTACCAATGCTTAATCAGTGAGGCACCTATCTCAGCGATCTGTCTATTTCGTTCATCCATAGTTGCCTG
ACTCCCCGTCGTGTAGATAACTACGATACGGGAGGGCTTACCATCTGGCCCCAGTGCTGCAATGATACCG
CGAGACCCACGCTCACCGGCTCCAGATTTATCAGCAATAAACCAGCCAGCCGGAAGGGCCGAGCGCAGAA
GTGGTCCTGCAACTTTATCCGCCTCCATCCAGTCTATTAATTGTTGCCGGGAAGCTAGAGTAAGTAGTTC
GCCAGTTAATAGTTTGCGCAACGTTGTTGCCATTGCTACAGGCATCGTGGTGTCACGCTCGTCGTTTGGT
ATGGCTTCATTCAGCTCCGGTTCCCAACGATCAAGGCGAGTTACATGATCCCCCATGTTGTGCAAAAAAG
CGGTTAGCTCCTTCGGTCCTCCGATCGTTGTCAGAAGTAAGTTGGCCGCAGTGTTATCACTCATGGTTAT
GGCAGCACTGCATAATTCTCTTACTGTCATGCCATCCGTAAGATGCTTTTCTGTGACTGGTGAGTACTCA
ACCAAGTCATTCTGAGAATAGTGTATGCGGCGACCGAGTTGCTCTTGCCCGGCGTCAATACGGGATAATA
CCGCGCCACATAGCAGAACTTTAAAAGTGCTCATCATTGGAAAACGTTCTTCGGGGCGAAAACTCTCAAG
GATCTTACCGCTGTTGAGATCCAGTTCGATGTAACCCACTCGTGCACCCAACTGATCTTCAGCATCTTTT
ACTTTCACCAGCGTTTCTGGGTGAGCAAAAACAGGAAGGCAAAATGCCGCAAAAAAGGGAATAAGGGCGA
CACGGAAATGTTGAATACTCATACTCTTCCTTTTTCAATATTATTGAAGCATTTATCAGGGTTATTGTCT
CATGAGCGGATACATATTTGAAAGGCCTCCAAAAAAGCCTCCTCACTACTTCTGGAATAGCTCAGAGGCC
GAGGCGGCCTCGGCCTCTGCATAAATAAAAAAAATTAGTCAGCCATGGGGCGGAGAATGGGCGGAACTGG
GCGGAGTTAGGGGCGGGATGGGCGGAGTTAGGGGCGGGATAGCTAGAGCCAGACATGATAAGATACATTG
ATGAGTTTGGACAAACCACAACTAGAATGCAGTGAAAAAAATGCTTTATTTGTGAAATTTGTGATGCTAT
TGCTTTATTTGTAACCATTATAAGCTGCAATAAACAAGTTCCTCTCACTCTCTGATATTCATTTCTTTGC
AAGTTATAAATACTGAATAATAAGATGACATGAACTACTACTGCTAGAGATTTTCCACACTGACTAAAAG
GGTCTGAGGGATCTCTAGTTACCAGAGTCACACAACAGACGGGCACACACTACTTGAAGCACTCAAGGCA
AGCTTTATTGAGGCTTAAGCAGTGGGTTCCCTAGTTAGCCAGAGAGCTCCCAGGCTCAGATCTGGTCTAA
CCAGAGAGACCCAGTACAAGCAAAAAGCAGATCTTGTCTTCGTTGGGAGTGAATTAGCCCTTCCAGTCCC
CCCTTTTCTTTTAAAAAGTGGCTAAGATCTACAGCTGCCTTGTAAGTCATTGGTCTTAAAGGTACCTCTA
GTCCGGACGCCGAGGCGAAACAGGCGGGGAGGCGGCCCAAAGGGAGATCCGACTCGTCTGAGGGCGAAGG
CGAAGACGCGGAAGAGGCCGCAGAGCCGGCAGCAGGCCGCGGGAAGGAAGGTCCGCTGGATTGAGGGCCG
AAGGGACGTAGCAGAAGGACGTCCCGCGCAGAATCCAGGTGGCAACACAGGCGAGCAGCCATGGAAAGGA
CGTCAGCTTCCCCGACAACACCACGGAATTGTCAGTGCCCAACAGCCGAGCCCCTGTCCAGCAGCGGGCA
AGGCAGGCGGCGATGAGTTCCGCCGTGGCAATAGGGAGGGGGAAAGCGAAAGTCCCGGAAAGGAGCTGAC
AGGTGGTGGCAATGCCCCAACCAGTGGGGGTTGCGTCAGCAAACACAGTGCACACCACGCCACGTTGCCT
GACAACGGGCCACAACTCCTCATAAAGAGACAGCAACCAGGATTTATACAAGGAGGAGAAAATGAAAGCC
ATACGGGAAGCAATAGCATGATACAAAGGCATTAAAGCAGCGTATCCACATAGCGTAAAAGGAGCAACAT
AGTTAAGAATACGATATCTTGGATCGATCCTTACTTAGTTACCCGGGGAGCATGTCAAGGTCAAAATCGT
CAAGAGCGTCAGCAGGCAGCATATCAAGGTCAAAGTCGTCAAGGGCATCGGCTGGGAGCATGTCTAAGTC
AAAATCGTCAAGGGCGTCGGTCGGCCCGCCGCTTTCGCACTTTAGCTGTTTCTCCAGGCCACATATGATT
AGTTCCAGGCCGAAAAGGAAGGCAGGTTCGGCTCCCTGCCGGTCGAACAGCTCAATTGCTTGTCTCAGAA
GTGGGGGCATAGAATCGGTGGTAGGTGTCTCTCTTTCCTCTTTTGCTACTTGATGCTCCTGTTCCTCCAA
TACGCAGCCCAGTGTAAAGTGGCCCACGGCGGACAGAGCGTACAGTGCGTTCTCCAGGGAGAAGCCTTGC
TGACACAGGAACGCGAGCTGATTTTCCAGGGTTTCGTACTGTTTCTCTGTTGGGCGGGTGCCGAGATGCA
CTTTAGCCCCGTCGCGATGTGAGAGGAGAGCACAGCGGTATGACTTGGCGTTGTTCCGCAGAAAGTCTTG
CCATGACTCGCCTTCCAGGGGGCAGAAGTGGGTATGATGCCTGTCCAGCATCTCGATTGGCAGGGCATCG
AGCAGGGCCCGCTTGTTCTTCACGTGCCAGTACAGGGTAGGCTGCTCAACTCCCAGCTTTTGAGCGAGTT
TCCTTGTCGTCAGGCCTTCGATACCGACACCATTGAGTAATTCCAGAGCTCCGTTTATGACTTTGCTCTT
GTCCAGTCTAGACATTGGACCAGGGTTTTCTTCAACATCACCACAAGTGAGGAGAGAACCTCTACCTTCG
GCACCGGGCTTGCGGGTCATGCACCAGGTGCGCGGTCCTTCGGGCACCTCGACGTCGGCGGTGACGGTGA
AGCCGAGCCGCTCGTAGAAGGGGAGGTTGCGGGGCGCGGAGGTCTCCAGGAAGGCGGGCACCCCGGCGCG
CTCGGCCGCCTCCACTCCGGGGAGCACGACGGCGCTGCCCAGACCCTTGCCCTGGTGGTCGGGCGAGACG
CCGACGGTGGCCAGGAACCACGCGGGCTCCTTGGGCCGGTGCGGCGCCAGGAGGCCTTCCATCTGTTGCT
GCGCGGCCAGCCGGGAACCGCTCAACTCGGCCATGCGCGGGCCGATCTCGGCGAACACCGCCCCCGCTTC
GACGCTCTCCGGCGTGGTCCAGACCGCCACCGCGGCGCCGTCGTCCGCGACCCACACCTTGCCGATGTCG
AGCCCGACGCGCGTGAGGAAGAGTTCTTGCAGCTCGGTGACCCGCTCGATGTGGCGGTCCGGATCGACGG
TGTGGCGCGTGGCGGGGTAGTCGGCGAACGCGGCGGCGAGGGTGCGTACGGCCCTGGGGACGTCGTCGCG
GGTGGCGAGGCGCACCGTGGGCTTGTACTCGGTCATGGTGAATTGCTGGGGAGAGAGGTCGGTGATTCGG
TCAACGAGGGAGCCGACTGCCGACGTGCGCTCCGGAGGCTTGCAGAATGCGGAACACCGCGCGGGCAGGA
ACAGGGCCCACACTACCGCCCCACACCCCGCCTCCCGCACCGCCCCTTCCCGGCCGCTGCTCTCGGCGCG
CCCTGCTGAGCAGCCGCTATTGGCCACAGCCCATCGCGGTCGGCGCGCTGCCATTGCTCCCTGGCGCTGT
CCGTCTGCGAGGGTACTAGTGAGACGTGCGGCTTCCGTTTGTCACGTCCGGCACGCCGCGAACCGCAAGG
AACCTTCCCGACTTAGGGGCGGAGCAGGAAGCGTCGCCGGGGGGCCCACAAGGGTAGCGGCGAAGATCCG
GGTGACGCTGCGAACGGACGTGAAGAATGTGCGAGACCCAGGGTCGGCGCCGCTGCGTTTCCCGGAACCA
CGCCCAGAGCAGCCGCGTCCCTGCGCAAACCCAGGGCTGCCTTGGAAAAGGCGCAACCCCAACCCCGGAT
CCTTAGTGGTGGTGGTGGTGGTGGACCGGTTCATTACTAAACCACTTTGTACAAGAAAGCTGGGTGCAAG
AAGGCGTCGCACCACTCTCGAAGGCATCCGAAGCAGTCCCGGGACTGCTTGGCGTTGGCGCCACAAGTGT
CTTTCAGCCATTCCCGGAAGAGGTCTTCATCTTTCTTTAGCACCAGAAACTGGCCAAGGACAACATAGGC
CTTGTCAAAACCCCTTTCCTCCAGCTTCTTGCCCAGGACTTCACCAATCCCAGCCAGGCTCCCCACTGGC
TTCTCCCCCATGGGCTCTGCCACGAAGTCACGATGTTTCTGGGAGGTTGTCATGGTGAAGCCTGCTTTTT
TGTACAAACTTGTTGATGCTAGCCAATTCTCCAGGCGATCTGACGGTTCACTAAACGAGCTC
Features (pLannotate 1.2.2; 29 found; start..end, strand, type, name):
    340..457     -  misc_feature   cPPT/CTS: central polypurine tract and central termination sequence of HIV-1
    498..522     -  CDS            Rev (fragment): human immunodeficiency virus 1 (HIV-1) Rev protein; rev; enhances nuclear export of unspliced and incompletely spliced viral mRNAs
    899..1132    -  misc_feature   RRE: The Rev response element (RRE) of HIV-1 allows for Rev-dependent mRNA export from the nucleus to the cytoplasm.
   1278..1641    -  CDS            HIV-1 gag (fragment): gag protein from human immunodeficiency virus 1; gag
   1625..1750    -  misc_feature   HIV-1 Ψ: packaging signal of human immunodeficiency virus type 1
   1797..1977    -  LTR            5' LTR (truncated): truncated 5' long terminal repeat (LTR) from HIV-1
   1978..2204    -  promoter       RSV promoter: Rous sarcoma virus enhancer/promoter
   2232..2250    -  promoter       T3 promoter: promoter for bacteriophage T3 RNA polymerase
   2295..2311    -  protein_bind   lac operator: The lac repressor binds to the lac operator to inhibit transcription in E. coli. This inhibition can be relieved by adding lactose or isopropyl-β-D-thiogalactopyranoside (IPTG). lac repressor encoded by lacI
   2319..2349    -  promoter       lac promoter: promoter for the E. coli lac operon
   2364..2385    -  protein_bind   CAP binding site: CAP binding activates transcription in the presence of cAMP. E. coli catabolite activator protein
   2398..2490    -  CDS            lacI (fragment): lac repressor; lacI; The lac repressor binds to the lac operator to inhibit transcription in E. coli. This inhibition can be relieved by adding lactose or isopropyl-β-D-thiogalactopyranoside (IPTG).
   2673..3261    -  rep_origin     ori: high-copy-number ColE1/pMB1/pBR322/pUC origin of replication
   3432..4292    -  CDS            AmpR: β-lactamase; bla; confers resistance to ampicillin, carbenicillin, and related antibiotics
   4293..4356    -  promoter       AmpR promoter: bla
   4364..4499    -  rep_origin     SV40 ori: SV40 origin of replication
   4539..4660    -  polyA_signal   SV40 poly(A) signal: SV40 polyadenylation signal
   4732..4965    -  LTR            3' LTR (ΔU3): self-inactivating 3' long terminal repeat (LTR) from HIV-1
   4967..5038    -  CDS            nef (fragment): NEF_HV1Z2 - Experimental evidence at protein level: Swiss-Prot protein existence level 1. Extracellular Nef protein targets CD4(+) T-lymphocytes for apoptosis by interacting with CXCR4 surface receptors. From Human immunodeficiency virus type 1 group M subtype D (isolate Z2/CDC-Z34) (HIV-1).
   5064..5612    -  misc_feature   WPRE (fragment): woodchuck hepatitis virus posttranscriptional regulatory element
   5648..5758    -  CDS            VP48: 3 tandem repeats of the minimal activation domain of herpes simplex virus VP16 (Cheng et al., 2013)
   5688..6385    -  CDS            rtTA3 (fragment): reverse tetracycline transactivator 3 activates expression from Tet-responsive promoters in the presence of doxycycline
   6440..7036    -  CDS            PuroR (fragment): puromycin N-acetyltransferase; pac from Streptomyces; confers resistance to puromycin
   7046..7556    -  promoter       hPGK promoter: human phosphoglycerate kinase 1 promoter
   7566..7584    -  CDS            9xHis (fragment): 9xHis affinity tag
   7601..7625    +  protein_bind   attB2: mutant version of attB; recombination site for the Gateway® BP reaction BP Clonase™
   7627..7893    -  CDS            BANF1: BAF_HUMAN - Also known as BAF, BCRG1. Experimental evidence at protein level: Swiss-Prot protein existence level 1. (Microbial infection) In case of poxvirus infection, has an antiviral activity by blocking viral DNA replication. From Homo sapiens (Human).
   7899..7923    -  protein_bind   attB1: mutant version of attB; recombination site for the Gateway® BP reaction BP Clonase™
   7944..286     -  promoter       tight TRE promoter (across the origin): Tet-responsive promoter PTight, consisting of seven tet operator sequences followed by the minimal CMV promoter
