[The description below was written by a language model from this plasmid's Addgene catalogue record and pLannotate feature annotations shown in this document.]
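Description:
BAF-WT-tet-puro is a lentiviral transfer plasmid built on the pLIX_403 backbone for doxycycline-inducible expression of wild-type human BAF (barrier-to-autointegration factor, gene BANF1). In bacteria it is maintained through a high-copy ColE1/pUC-type origin and selected with ampicillin via the β-lactamase gene. The viral framework is of the self-inactivating HIV-1 type: an RSV promoter drives a truncated 5' LTR, followed by the Ψ packaging signal with a gag fragment, the Rev response element and the cPPT/CTS. The 3' end carries a WPRE fragment, a ΔU3 3' LTR and an SV40 polyadenylation signal. These elements allow the genomic RNA to be packaged when helper functions are supplied in trans, and to integrate into target cells without reconstituting an active viral promoter.

The payload is an all-in-one Tet-On arrangement. The BANF1 coding sequence, introduced by Gateway cloning and flanked by attB1 and attB2 sites, sits downstream of a tight TRE promoter composed of seven tet operators and a minimal CMV promoter. A short His-tag fragment is annotated just beyond attB2, but the record does not say whether it is fused in frame to BAF. A separate human PGK promoter drives the puromycin resistance gene followed by rtTA3 (the feature table does not annotate the element linking the two coding sequences). Transduced mammalian cells can therefore be selected with puromycin and constitutively produce the transactivator, which switches on the TRE promoter only when doxycycline is present. The associated publication concerns VRK1 as a synthetic lethal target in VRK2 promoter-methylated nervous system cancers, suggesting the construct was used for controlled BAF expression in that context.
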