Addgene plasmid #199648: BAF-WT-tet-puro
Purpose: Doxycycline-inducible BAF expression
Depositing lab: William Hahn. Depositing organization: Dana-Farber Cancer Institute. Publication: VRK1 as a synthetic lethal target in VRK2 promoter-methylated cancers of the nervous system. So J, Mabe NW, Englinger B, Chow KH, Moyer SM, Yerrum S, Trissal MC, Marques JG, Kwon JJ, Shim B, Pal S, Panditharatna E, Quinn T, Schaefer DA, Jeong D, Mayhew DL, Hwang J, Beroukhim R, Ligon KL, Stegmaier K, Filbin MG, Hahn WC. JCI Insight. 2022 Oct 10;7(19):e158755. doi: 10.1172/jci.insight.158755. PubMed 36040810.
Backbone
  Vector backbone: pLIX_403
  Vector type: Lentiviral
  Selectable markers: Puromycin
Growth in bacteria
  Bacterial resistance: Ampicillin, 100 μg/mL
  Growth temperature: 30°C
  Growth strain: NEB Stable
  Copy number: High Copy
Gene/Insert
  Gene/Insert name: BAF
  Species: H. sapiens (human)
  Entrez Gene: BANF1 (a.k.a. BAF, BCRP1, D14S1460, NGPS)
  Cloning method: Gateway Cloning
  Sequencing primers: 5′ -
Terms and licenses: Academic/Nonprofit Terms; Industry Terms: Not Available to Industry
How to cite: BAF-WT-tet-puro was a gift from William Hahn (Addgene plasmid # 199648 ; http://n2t.net/addgene:199648 ; RRID:Addgene_199648)
